>Addgene plasmid #16090 | pT-60 | addgene partial sequence | sequence record 22528 | 16090 with pGEX-5
CGGATCTGGTTCCGCGTGGATCCATGAGTAGTTTGTGTCTACAGCGTCTTCAGGAAGAAAGAAAAAAATG
GAGAAAGGATCATCCATTTGGATTTTATGCCAAACCAGTTAAGAAAGCTGATGGGTCCATGGATTTACAG
AAATGGGAAGCTGGTATCCCAGGCAAAGAAGGTACAAACTGGGCGGGTGGTGTGTACCCAATTACAGTCG
AATATCCAAATGAATATCCTTCAAAACCTCCAAAGGTTAAATTTCCAGCCGGATTTTATCATCCAAACGT
GTATCCAAGTGGCACAATATGTTTAAGTATTTTAAATGAAGATCAAGATTGGAGACCCGCCATCACGTTA
AAACAAATTGTTCTTGGGGTTCAGGATCTTTTAGACTCTCCAAATCCAAATTCCCCTGCTCAAGAGCCTG
CATGGAGATCATTTTCAAGAAATAAGGCGGAATATGACAAGAAAGTTTTGCTTCAAGCTAAACAGTACTC
TAAAGTCGACTCGAGCTCAAGCTTAATTCATCGTGACTGACTGACGATCTGCCTCGCGCGTTTCGGTGAT
GACGGTGAAAACCTCTGACACATGCAGCTCCCGGAGACGGTCACAGCTTGTCTGTAAGCGGATGCCGGGA
GCAGACAAGCCCGTCAGGGCGCGTCAGCGGGTGTTGGCGGGTGTCGGGGCGCAGCCATGACCCAGTCACG
TAGCGATAGCGGAGTGTATAATTCTTGAAGACGAAAGGGCCTCGTGATACGCCTATTTTTATAGGT
