[The description below was written by a language model from this plasmid's Addgene catalogue record.]
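Description:
pT-60 is a bacterial expression plasmid built on the pGEX-KG backbone (about 5 kb without insert) and carrying the Saccharomyces cerevisiae UBC9 gene (YDL064W), which encodes the SUMO-conjugating enzyme (E2). The 474 bp insert was cloned by restriction digestion between BamHI at the 5′ end and SalI at the 3′ end, and both sites remain intact, so the fragment can be excised or transferred. The plasmid is propagated in E. coli under ampicillin selection. Its copy number is listed as unknown, and no feature table is available, so the origin of replication and promoter are not explicitly recorded. pGEX-family vectors generally use an IPTG-inducible tac promoter with a lacI repressor gene and a pBR322-type origin, but this is not confirmed for this particular plasmid.

The backbone supplies glutathione S-transferase (GST) as an N-terminal fusion partner, so the construct produces GST-Ubc9. The GST moiety allows the fusion protein to be purified from bacterial lysates by affinity capture on glutathione resin. It can also serve as a handle for pull-down assays. pGEX-KG vectors typically include a protease cleavage site and a flexible linker between GST and the cloned protein, although the record does not detail these elements here.

The associated study compared yeast PIAS-type SUMO ligases in vivo and in vitro, which suggests the plasmid was used as a source of recombinant yeast E2 enzyme. Such protein is needed to reconstitute SUMO conjugation reactions in vitro, together with the E1 activating enzyme, SUMO and candidate E3 ligases, in order to test ligase activity and substrate modification.
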