Addgene plasmid #16090: pT-60
Depositing lab: Yoshiko Kikuchi. Depositing organization: The University of Tokyo. Publication: Comparative analysis of yeast PIAS-type SUMO ligases in vivo and in vitro. Takahashi Y, Toh-E A, Kikuchi Y. J Biochem (Tokyo). 2003 Apr . 133(4):415-22. 10.1093/jb/mvg054 PubMed 12761287.
Backbone
  Vector backbone: pGEX-KG
  Backbone size w/o insert (bp): 5000
  Vector type: Bacterial Expression
Growth in bacteria
  Bacterial resistance: Ampicillin, 100 μg/mL
  Growth temperature: 37°C
  Growth strain: DH5alpha
  Copy number: Unknown
Gene/Insert
  Gene/Insert name: UBC9 (alt name: SUMO conjugating enzyme (E2))
  Species: S. cerevisiae (budding yeast)
  Insert size (bp): 474
  Entrez Gene: UBC9 (a.k.a. YDL064W)
  Tag / fusion protein: GST (N terminal on backbone)
  Cloning method: Restriction Enzyme; 5′ cloning site BamHI (not destroyed); 3′ cloning site SalI (not destroyed)
  Sequencing primers: 5′ n/a
Terms and licenses: Academic/Nonprofit Terms; Industry Terms: Not Available to Industry
How to cite: pT-60 was a gift from Yoshiko Kikuchi (Addgene plasmid # 16090 ; http://n2t.net/addgene:16090 ; RRID:Addgene_16090)
